Addgene plasmid #158629: pEN_TT 3xFLAG-MAVS-Gln93
Purpose: Gateway entry vector for an inducible 3xFLAG-tagged MAVS mutant
Depositing lab: Kevin Janes. Depositing organization: University of Virginia. Publication: Modeling the complete kinetics of coxsackievirus B3 reveals human determinants of host-cell feedback. Lopacinski AB, Sweatt AJ, Smolko CM, Gray-Gaillard E, Borgman CA, Shah M, Janes KA. Cell Syst. 2021 Apr 21;12(4):304-323.e13. doi: 10.1016/j.cels.2021.02.004. Epub 2021 Mar 18. PubMed 33740397.
Backbone
  Vector backbone: pEN_TTmiR2c_3xFLAG
  Backbone manufacturer: Addgene #83274
  Vector type: Gateway entry vector
Growth in bacteria
  Bacterial resistance: Gentamicin, 10 μg/mL
  Growth temperature: 37°C
  Growth strain: DH5alpha
  Copy number: Unknown
Gene/Insert
  Gene/Insert name: MAVS (alt names: IPS-1; VISA)
  Species: H. sapiens (human)
  Mutation: E93Q
  Entrez Gene: MAVS (a.k.a. CARDIF, IPS-1, IPS1, VISA)
  Tag / fusion protein: 3XFLAG (N terminal on insert)
  Cloning method: Restriction Enzyme; 5′ cloning site SpeI (not destroyed); 3′ cloning site MfeI (not destroyed)
Terms and licenses: Academic/Nonprofit Terms; Industry Terms: Not Available to Industry
Depositor comments: The plasmid differs from the MAVS reference sequence at 2 positions (Q198K and S409F). Amino acid 93 (glutamate, E) was mutated back to the reference sequence (glutamine, Q). Gene point mutations were performed using the QuikChange Kit (Agilent Cat#200517) on the pEN_TT 3XFLAG-MAVS plasmid
How to cite: pEN_TT 3xFLAG-MAVS-Gln93 was a gift from Kevin Janes (Addgene plasmid # 158629 ; http://n2t.net/addgene:158629 ; RRID:Addgene_158629)
