[The description below was written by a language model from this plasmid's Addgene catalogue record and pLannotate feature annotations shown in this document.]
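Description:
pEN_TT 3xFLAG-MAVS-Gln93 is a Gateway entry vector built on the pEN_TTmiR2c_3xFLAG backbone and propagated in E. coli through a high-copy ColE1/pUC-type origin. Selection is with gentamicin: an intact gentamicin acetyltransferase gene (aacC1), driven by a class 1 integron Pc promoter, sits between two fragments of a kanamycin resistance gene, which suggests the gentamicin cassette was inserted into and disrupts the original KanR marker. The rrnB T1 and T2 terminators lie upstream of the recombination cassette, where they insulate it from read-through transcription from the backbone.

The payload lies between attL1 and attL2, so the whole unit can be moved into an attR-containing destination vector by an LR Clonase reaction. It consists of the tight TRE promoter (seven tet operators upstream of a minimal CMV promoter) followed by an N-terminal 3xFLAG tag fused to human MAVS (IPS-1/VISA), cloned between SpeI and MfeI sites. MAVS is the adaptor acting downstream of the RIG-I and MDA5 double-stranded RNA sensors to activate NF-κB, IRF3 and IRF7 and induce antiviral interferons. Because the promoter travels with the insert, expression after transfer depends on a tetracycline-controlled transactivator, which this plasmid does not encode, giving doxycycline-inducible production of a FLAG-detectable protein. No polyadenylation signal is annotated within the cassette.

The variant was made by site-directed mutagenesis of the parental pEN_TT 3XFLAG-MAVS plasmid, changing residue 93 from glutamate back to the reference glutamine (E93Q). The coding sequence still differs from the reference at Q198K and S409F. The associated work concerns coxsackievirus B3 kinetics and host-cell feedback. The depositor and repository sequences differ slightly in length but carry essentially the same annotated features.
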