Features (pLannotate 1.2.2; 13 found; start..end, strand, type, name):
     67..166     +  protein_bind   attL1: mutant version of attL; recombination site for the Gateway® LR reaction LR Clonase™
    198..512     +  promoter       tight TRE promoter: Tet-responsive promoter PTight, consisting of seven tet operator sequences followed by the minimal CMV promoter
    521..586     +  CDS            3xFLAG: three tandem FLAG® epitope tags, followed by an enterokinase cleavage site
    593..2212    +  CDS            MAVS: MAVS_HUMAN - Also known as IPS1, KIAA1271, VISA. Experimental evidence at protein level: Swiss-Prot protein existence level 1. Required for innate immune defense against viruses (PubMed:16125763, PubMed:16127453, PubMed:16153868, PubMed:16177806, PubMed:19631370, PubMed:20451243, PubMed:23087404, PubMed:20127681, PubMed:21170385). Acts downstream of DHX33, DDX58/RIG-I and IFIH1/MDA5, which detect intracellular dsRNA produced during viral replication, to coordinate pathways leading to the activation of NF-kappa-B, IRF3 and IRF7, and to the subsequent induction of antiviral cytokines such as IFN
   2251..2350    -  protein_bind   attL2: mutant version of attL; recombination site for the Gateway® LR reaction LR Clonase™
   2473..3099    +  CDS            KanR (fragment): aminoglycoside phosphotransferase; aph(3')-Ia; confers resistance to kanamycin in bacteria or G418 (Geneticin®) in eukaryotes
   3133..3666    -  CDS            GmR: gentamycin acetyltransferase; aacC1; confers resistance to gentamycin
   3855..3883    -  promoter       Pc promoter: intI1 (promoter lies within the coding sequence); class 1 integron promoter
   3861..4208    -  CDS            YPR2_ECOLX (fragment): Protein predicted: Swiss-Prot protein existence level 4. From Escherichia coli.
   4213..4397    +  CDS            KanR (fragment): aminoglycoside phosphotransferase; aph(3')-Ia; confers resistance to kanamycin in bacteria or G418 (Geneticin®) in eukaryotes
   4540..5128    +  rep_origin     ori: high-copy-number ColE1/pMB1/pBR322/pUC origin of replication
   5296..5339    -  terminator     rrnB T1 terminator: Escherichia coli rrnB; transcription terminator T1 from the E. coli rrnB gene
   5471..17      +  terminator     rrnB T2 terminator (across the origin): transcription terminator T2 from the E. coli rrnB gene
>Addgene plasmid #158629 | pEN_TT 3xFLAG-MAVS-Gln93 | depositor full sequence | sequence record 306160 | Full Sequence
CTGACGGATGGCCTTTTTGCGTTTCTACAAACTCTTCCTGTTAGTTAGTTACTTAAGCTCGGGCCCCAAA
TAATGATTTTATTTTGACTGATAGTGACCTGTTCGTTGCAACAAATTGATAAGCAATGCTTTTTTATAAT
GCCAACTTTGTACAAAAAAGCAGGCTTTAAAGGAACCAATTCAGTCGACTGGATCCCGAGTTTACTCCCT
ATCAGTGATAGAGAACGTATGTCGAGTTTACTCCCTATCAGTGATAGAGAACGATGTCGAGTTTACTCCC
TATCAGTGATAGAGAACGTATGTCGAGTTTACTCCCTATCAGTGATAGAGAACGTATGTCGAGTTTACTC
CCTATCAGTGATAGAGAACGTATGTCGAGTTTATCCCTATCAGTGATAGAGAACGTATGTCGAGTTTACT
CCCTATCAGTGATAGAGAACGTATGTCGAGGTAGGCGTGTACGGTGGGAGGCCTATATAAGCAGAGCTCG
TTTAGTGAACCGTCAGATCGCCACTAGATGGACTACAAAGACCATGACGGTGATTATAAAGATCATGACA
TCGATTACAAGGATGACGATGACAAGACTAGTATGCCGTTTGCTGAAGACAAGACCTATAAGTATATCTG
CCGCAATTTCAGCAATTTTTGCAATGTGGATGTTGTAGAGATTCTGCCTTACCTGCCCTGCCTCACAGCA
AGAGACCAGGATCGACTGCGGGCCACCTGCACACTCTCAGGGAACCGGGACACCCTCTGGCATCTCTTCA
ATACCCTTCAGCGGCGGCCCGGCTGGGTGGAGTACTTCATTGCGGCACTGAGGGGCTGTGAGCTAGTTGA
TCTCGCGGACGAAGTGGCCTCTGTCTACCAGAGCTACCAGCCTCGGACCTCGGACCGTCCCCCAGACCCA
CTGGAGCCACCGTCACTTCCTGCTGAGAGGCCAGGGCCCCCCACACCTGCTGCGGCCCACAGCATCCCCT
ACAACAGCTGCAGAGAGAAGGAGCCAAGTTACCCCATGCCTGTCCAGGAGACCCAGGCGCCAGAGTCCCC
AGGAGAGAATTCAGAGCAAGCCCTGCAGACGCTCAGCCCCAGAGCCATCCCAAGGAATCCAGATGGTGGC
CCCCTGGAGTCCTCCTCTGACCTGGCAGCCCTCAGCCCTCTGACCTCCAGCGGGCATCAGGAGAAGGACA
CAGAACTGGGCAGTACCCACACAGCAGGTGCGACCTCCAGCCTCACACCATCCCGTGGGCCTGTGTCTCC
ATCTGTCTCCTTCCAGCCCCTGGCCCGTTCCACCCCCAGGGCAAGCCGCTTGCCTGGACCCACAGGGTCA
GTTGTATCTACTGGCACCTCCTTCTCCTCCTCATCCCCTGGCTTGGCCTCTGCAGGGGCTGCAGAGGGTA
AACAGGGTGCAGAGAGTGACCAGGCCGAGCCTATCATCTGCTCCAGTGGGGCAGAGGCACCTGCCAACTC
TCTGCCCTCCAAAGTGCCTACCACCTTGATGCCTGTGAACACAGTGGCCCTGAAAGTGCCTGCCAACCCA
GCATCTGTCAGCACAGTGCCCTCCAAGTTGCCAACTAGCTCAAAGCCCCCTGGTGCAGTGCCTTCTAATG
CGCTCACCAATCCAGCACCATCCAAATTGCCCATCAACTCAACCCGTGCTGGCATGGTGCCATCCAAAGT
GCCTACTAGCATGGTGCTCACCAAGGTGTCTGCCAGCACAGTCCCCACTGACGGGAGCAGCAGAAATGAG
GAGACCCCAGCAGCTCCAACACCCGCCGGCGCCACTGGAGGCAGCTCAGCCTGGCTAGACAGCAGCTTTG
AGAATAGGGGCCTTGGGTCGGAGCTGAGTAAGCCTGGCGTGCTGGCATCCCAGGTAGACAGCCCGTTCTC
GGGCTGCTTCGAGGATCTTGCCATCAGTGCCAGCACCTCCTTGGGCATGGGGCCCTGCCATGGCCCAGAG
GAGAATGAGTATAAGTCCGAGGGCACCTTTGGGATCCACGTGGCTGAGAACCCCAGCATCCAGCTCCTGG
AGGGCAACCCTGGGCCACCTGCGGACCCGGATGGCGGCCCCAGGCCACAAGCCGACCGGAAGTTCCAGGA
GAGGGAGGTGCCATGCCACAGGCCCTCACCTGGGGCTCTGTGGCTCCAGGTGGCTGTGACAGGGGTGCTG
GTAGTCACACTCCTGGTGGTGCTGTACCGGCGGCGTCTGCACTAGCAATTGGAAGACTAATGCGTTTTCG
AGATATCTAGACCCAGCTTTCTTGTACAAAGTTGGCATTATAAGAAAGCATTGCTTATCAATTTGTTGCA
ACGAACAGGTCACTATCAGTCAAAATAAAATCATTATTTGCCATCCAGCTGCAGCTCTGGCCCGTGTCTC
AAAATCTCTGATGTTACATTGCACAAGATAAAAATATATCATCATGAACAATAAAACTGTCTGCTTACAT
AAACAGTAATACAAGGGGTGTTATGAGCCATATTCAACGGGAAACGTCGAGGCCGCGATTAAATTCCAAC
ATGGATGCTGATTTATATGGGTATAAATGGGCTCGCGATAATGTCGGGCAATCAGGTGCGACAATCTATC
GCTTGTATGGGAAGCCCGATGCGCCAGAGTTGTTTCTGAAACATGGCAAAGGTAGCGTTGCCAATGATGT
TACAGATGAGATGGTCAGACTAAACTGGCTGACGGAATTTATGCCTCTTCCGACCATCAAGCATTTTATC
CGTACTCCTGATGATGCATGGTTACTCACCACTGCGATCCCCGGAAAAACAGCATTCCAGGTATTAGAAG
AATATCCTGATTCAGGTGAAAATATTGTTGATGCGCTGGCAGTGTCCCTGCGCCGGTTGCATTCGATTCC
TGTTTGTAATTGTCCTTTTAACAGCGATCGCGTATTTCGTCTCGCTCAGGCGCAATCACGAATGAATAAC
GGTTTGGTTGATGCGAGTGATTTTGATGACGAGCGTAATGGCTGGCCTGTTGAACAAGTCTGGAAAGAAA
TGCATAAACTTTTGCCATTCTCACCGGATTCAGTCGTCACTCATGGTGATTTCTCACTTGATAACCTTAT
TTTTGACGAGGGGAAATTAGGCCGGGAAGCCGATCTCGGCTTGAACGAATTGTTAGGTGGCGGTACTTGG
GTCGATATCAAAGTGCATCACTTCTTCCCGTATGCCCAACTTTGTATAGAGAGCCACTGCGGGATCGTCA
CCGTAATCTGCTTGCACGTAGATCACATAAGCACCAAGCGCGTTGGCCTCATGCTTGAGGAGATTGATGA
GCGCGGTGGCAATGCCCTGCCTCCGGTGCTCGCCGGAGACTGCGAGATCATAGATATAGATCTCACTACG
CGGCTGCTCAAACCTGGGCAGAACGTAAGCCGCGAGAGCGCCAACAACCGCTTCTTGGTCGAAGGCAGCA
AGCGCGATGAATGTCTTACTACGGAGCAAGTTCCCGAGGTAATCGGAGTCCGGCTGATGTTGGGAGTAGG
TGGCTACGTCTCCGAACTCACGACCGAAAAGATCAAGAGCAGCCCGCATGGATTTGACTTGGTCAGGGCC
GAGCCTACATGTGCGAATGATGCCCATACTTGAGCCACCTAACTTTGTTTTAGGGCGACTGCCCTGCTGC
GTAACATCGTTGCTGCTGCGTAACATCGTTGCTGCTCCATAACATCAAACATCGACCCACGGCGTAACGC
GCTTGCTGCTTGGATGCCCGAGGCATAGACTGTACAAAAAAACAGTCATAACAAGCCATGAAAACCGCCA
CTGCGCCGTTACCACCGCTGCGTTCGGTCAAGGTTCTGGACCAGTTGCGTGAGCGCATACGCTACTTGCA
TTACAGTTTACGAACCGAACAGGCTTATGTCAACTGGGTTCGTGCCTTCATCCGTTTCCACGGTGTGCGT
CACCCGGCAACCTTGGGCAGCAGCGAAGTCGAGGCATTTCTGTCCTGGCTGGCGAACGAGCGCAAGGTTT
CGGTCTCCACGCATCGTCAGGCATTGGCGGCCTTGCTGTTCTTCTACGGCAAGGTGCTGTGCACGGATCT
GCCCTGGCTTCAGGAGATCGGAAGACCTCGGCCGTCGCGGCGCTTGCCGGTGGTGCTGACCCCGGATGAA
GTGGTTCGCATCCTCGGTTTTCTGGAAGGCGAGCATCGTTTGTTCGCCCAGGACTCTAGCTATAGTTCTA
GTGGTTGGCTACTAATAGGTTGTATTGATGTTGGACGAGTCGGAATCGCAGACCGATACCAGGATCTTGC
CATCCTATGGAACTGCCTCGGTGAGTTTTCTCCTTCATTACAGAAACGGCTTTTTCAAAAATATGGTATT
GATAATCCTGATATGAATAAATTGCAGTTTCATTTGATGCTCGATGAGTTTTTCTAATCAGAATTGGTTA
ATTGGTTGTAACACTGGCAGAGCATTACGCTGACTTGACGGGACGGCGCAAGCTCATGACCAAAATCCCT
TAACGTGAGTTTTCGTTCCACTGAGCGTCAGACCCCGTAGAAAAGATCAAAGGATCTTCTTGAGATCCTT
TTTTTCTGCGCGTAATCTGCTGCTTGCAAACAAAAAAACCACCGCTACCAGCGGTGGTTTGTTTGCCGGA
TCAAGAGCTACCAACTCTTTTTCCGAAGGTAACTGGCTTCAGCAGAGCGCAGATACCAAATACTGTCCTT
CTAGTGTAGCCGTAGTTAGGCCACCACTTCAAGAACTCTGTAGCACCGCCTACATACCTCGCTCTGCTAA
TCCTGTTACCAGTGGCTGCTGCCAGTGGCGATAAGTCGTGTCTTACCGGGTTGGACTCAAGACGATAGTT
ACCGGATAAGGCGCAGCGGTCGGGCTGAACGGGGGGTTCGTGCACACAGCCCAGCTTGGAGCGAACGACC
TACACCGAACTGAGATACCTACAGCGTGAGCTATGAGAAAGCGCCACGCTTCCCGAAGGGAGAAAGGCGG
ACAGGTATCCGGTAAGCGGCAGGGTCGGAACAGGAGAGCGCACGAGGGAGCTTCCAGGGGGAAACGCCTG
GTATCTTTATAGTCCTGTCGGGTTTCGCCACCTCTGACTTGAGCGTCGATTTTTGTGATGCTCGTCAGGG
GGGCGGAGCCTATGGAAAAACGCCAGCAACGCGGCCTTTTTACGGTTCCTGGCCTTTTGCTGGCCTTTTG
CTCACATGTTCTTTCCTGCGTTATCCCCTGATTCTGTGGATAACCGTATTACCGCTAGCATGGATCTCGG
GGACGTCTAACTACTAAGCGAGAGTAGGGAACTGCCAGGCATCAAATAAAACGAAAGGCTCAGTCGGAAG
ACTGGGCCTTTCGTTTTATCTGTTGTTTGTCGGTGAACGCTCTCCTGAGTAGGACAAATCCGCCGGGAGC
GGATTTGAACGTTGTGAAGCAACGGCCCGGAGGGTGGCGGGCAGGACGCCCGCCATAAACTGCCAGGCAT
CAAACTAAGCAGAAGGCCATC
