Features (pLannotate 1.2.2; 14 found; start..end, strand, type, name):
     67..166     +  protein_bind   attL1: mutant version of attL; recombination site for the Gateway® LR reaction LR Clonase™
    198..512     +  promoter       tight TRE promoter: Tet-responsive promoter PTight, consisting of seven tet operator sequences followed by the minimal CMV promoter
    521..586     +  CDS            3xFLAG: three tandem FLAG® epitope tags, followed by an enterokinase cleavage site
    593..2212    +  CDS            MAVS: MAVS_HUMAN - Also known as IPS1, KIAA1271, VISA. Experimental evidence at protein level: Swiss-Prot protein existence level 1. Required for innate immune defense against viruses (PubMed:16125763, PubMed:16127453, PubMed:16153868, PubMed:16177806, PubMed:19631370, PubMed:20451243, PubMed:23087404, PubMed:20127681, PubMed:21170385). Acts downstream of DHX33, DDX58/RIG-I and IFIH1/MDA5, which detect intracellular dsRNA produced during viral replication, to coordinate pathways leading to the activation of NF-kappa-B, IRF3 and IRF7, and to the subsequent induction of antiviral cytokines such as IFN
   2251..2350    -  protein_bind   attL2: mutant version of attL; recombination site for the Gateway® LR reaction LR Clonase™
   2473..3099    +  CDS            KanR (fragment): aminoglycoside phosphotransferase; aph(3')-Ia; confers resistance to kanamycin in bacteria or G418 (Geneticin®) in eukaryotes
   3133..3666    -  CDS            GmR: gentamycin acetyltransferase; aacC1; confers resistance to gentamycin
   3855..3883    -  promoter       Pc promoter: intI1 (promoter lies within the coding sequence); class 1 integron promoter
   3861..4208    -  CDS            YPR2_ECOLX (fragment): Protein predicted: Swiss-Prot protein existence level 4. From Escherichia coli.
   4213..4397    +  CDS            KanR (fragment): aminoglycoside phosphotransferase; aph(3')-Ia; confers resistance to kanamycin in bacteria or G418 (Geneticin®) in eukaryotes
   4540..5128    +  rep_origin     ori: high-copy-number ColE1/pMB1/pBR322/pUC origin of replication
   5187..5247    +  rep_origin     RSF ori (fragment): Plasmids containing the RSF 1030 origin of replication can be propagated in E. coli cells that contain additional plasmids with compatible origins.
   5307..5350    -  terminator     rrnB T1 terminator: Escherichia coli rrnB; transcription terminator T1 from the E. coli rrnB gene
   5482..17      +  terminator     rrnB T2 terminator (across the origin): transcription terminator T2 from the E. coli rrnB gene
>Addgene plasmid #158629 | pEN_TT 3xFLAG-MAVS-Gln93 | addgene full sequence | sequence record 324884 | Addgene NGS Result
CTGACGGATGGCCTTTTTGCGTTTCTACAAACTCTTCCTGTTAGTTAGTTACTTAAGCTCGGGCCCCAAA
TAATGATTTTATTTTGACTGATAGTGACCTGTTCGTTGCAACAAATTGATAAGCAATGCTTTTTTATAAT
GCCAACTTTGTACAAAAAAGCAGGCTTTAAAGGAACCAATTCAGTCGACTGGATCCCGAGTTTACTCCCT
ATCAGTGATAGAGAACGTATGTCGAGTTTACTCCCTATCAGTGATAGAGAACGATGTCGAGTTTACTCCC
TATCAGTGATAGAGAACGTATGTCGAGTTTACTCCCTATCAGTGATAGAGAACGTATGTCGAGTTTACTC
CCTATCAGTGATAGAGAACGTATGTCGAGTTTATCCCTATCAGTGATAGAGAACGTATGTCGAGTTTACT
CCCTATCAGTGATAGAGAACGTATGTCGAGGTAGGCGTGTACGGTGGGAGGCCTATATAAGCAGAGCTCG
TTTAGTGAACCGTCAGATCGCCACTAGATGGACTACAAAGACCATGACGGTGATTATAAAGATCATGACA
TCGATTACAAGGATGACGATGACAAGACTAGTATGCCGTTTGCTGAAGACAAGACCTATAAGTATATCTG
CCGCAATTTCAGCAATTTTTGCAATGTGGATGTTGTAGAGATTCTGCCTTACCTGCCCTGCCTCACAGCA
AGAGACCAGGATCGACTGCGGGCCACCTGCACACTCTCAGGGAACCGGGACACCCTCTGGCATCTCTTCA
ATACCCTTCAGCGGCGGCCCGGCTGGGTGGAGTACTTCATTGCGGCACTGAGGGGCTGTGAGCTAGTTGA
TCTCGCGGACGAAGTGGCCTCTGTCTACCAGAGCTACCAGCCTCGGACCTCGGACCGTCCCCCAGACCCA
CTGGAGCCACCGTCACTTCCTGCTGAGAGGCCAGGGCCCCCCACACCTGCTGCGGCCCACAGCATCCCCT
ACAACAGCTGCAGAGAGAAGGAGCCAAGTTACCCCATGCCTGTCCAGGAGACCCAGGCGCCAGAGTCCCC
AGGAGAGAATTCAGAGCAAGCCCTGCAGACGCTCAGCCCCAGAGCCATCCCAAGGAATCCAGATGGTGGC
CCCCTGGAGTCCTCCTCTGACCTGGCAGCCCTCAGCCCTCTGACCTCCAGCGGGCATCAGGAGAAGGACA
CAGAACTGGGCAGTACCCACACAGCAGGTGCGACCTCCAGCCTCACACCATCCCGTGGGCCTGTGTCTCC
ATCTGTCTCCTTCCAGCCCCTGGCCCGTTCCACCCCCAGGGCAAGCCGCTTGCCTGGACCCACAGGGTCA
GTTGTATCTACTGGCACCTCCTTCTCCTCCTCATCCCCTGGCTTGGCCTCTGCAGGGGCTGCAGAGGGTA
AACAGGGTGCAGAGAGTGACCAGGCCGAGCCTATCATCTGCTCCAGTGGGGCAGAGGCACCTGCCAACTC
TCTGCCCTCCAAAGTGCCTACCACCTTGATGCCTGTGAACACAGTGGCCCTGAAAGTGCCTGCCAACCCA
GCATCTGTCAGCACAGTGCCCTCCAAGTTGCCAACTAGCTCAAAGCCCCCTGGTGCAGTGCCTTCTAATG
CGCTCACCAATCCAGCACCATCCAAATTGCCCATCAACTCAACCCGTGCTGGCATGGTGCCATCCAAAGT
GCCTACTAGCATGGTGCTCACCAAGGTGTCTGCCAGCACAGTCCCCACTGACGGGAGCAGCAGAAATGAG
GAGACCCCAGCAGCTCCAACACCCGCCGGCGCCACTGGAGGCAGCTCAGCCTGGCTAGACAGCAGCTTTG
AGAATAGGGGCCTTGGGTCGGAGCTGAGTAAGCCTGGCGTGCTGGCATCCCAGGTAGACAGCCCGTTCTC
GGGCTGCTTCGAGGATCTTGCCATCAGTGCCAGCACCTCCTTGGGCATGGGGCCCTGCCATGGCCCAGAG
GAGAATGAGTATAAGTCCGAGGGCACCTTTGGGATCCACGTGGCTGAGAACCCCAGCATCCAGCTCCTGG
AGGGCAACCCTGGGCCACCTGCGGACCCGGATGGCGGCCCCAGGCCACAAGCCGACCGGAAGTTCCAGGA
GAGGGAGGTGCCATGCCACAGGCCCTCACCTGGGGCTCTGTGGCTCCAGGTGGCTGTGACAGGGGTGCTG
GTAGTCACACTCCTGGTGGTGCTGTACCGGCGGCGTCTGCACTAGCAATTGGAAGACTAATGCGTTTTCG
AGATATCTAGACCCAGCTTTCTTGTACAAAGTTGGCATTATAAGAAAGCATTGCTTATCAATTTGTTGCA
ACGAACAGGTCACTATCAGTCAAAATAAAATCATTATTTGCCATCCAGCTGCAGCTCTGGCCCGTGTCTC
AAAATCTCTGATGTTACATTGCACAAGATAAAAATATATCATCATGAACAATAAAACTGTCTGCTTACAT
AAACAGTAATACAAGGGGTGTTATGAGCCATATTCAACGGGAAACGTCGAGGCCGCGATTAAATTCCAAC
ATGGATGCTGATTTATATGGGTATAAATGGGCTCGCGATAATGTCGGGCAATCAGGTGCGACAATCTATC
GCTTGTATGGGAAGCCCGATGCGCCAGAGTTGTTTCTGAAACATGGCAAAGGTAGCGTTGCCAATGATGT
TACAGATGAGATGGTCAGACTAAACTGGCTGACGGAATTTATGCCTCTTCCGACCATCAAGCATTTTATC
CGTACTCCTGATGATGCATGGTTACTCACCACTGCGATCCCCGGAAAAACAGCATTCCAGGTATTAGAAG
AATATCCTGATTCAGGTGAAAATATTGTTGATGCGCTGGCAGTGTCCCTGCGCCGGTTGCATTCGATTCC
TGTTTGTAATTGTCCTTTTAACAGCGATCGCGTATTTCGTCTCGCTCAGGCGCAATCACGAATGAATAAC
GGTTTGGTTGATGCGAGTGATTTTGATGACGAGCGTAATGGCTGGCCTGTTGAACAAGTCTGGAAAGAAA
TGCATAAACTTTTGCCATTCTCACCGGATTCAGTCGTCACTCATGGTGATTTCTCACTTGATAACCTTAT
TTTTGACGAGGGGAAATTAGGCCGGGAAGCCGATCTCGGCTTGAACGAATTGTTAGGTGGCGGTACTTGG
GTCGATATCAAAGTGCATCACTTCTTCCCGTATGCCCAACTTTGTATAGAGAGCCACTGCGGGATCGTCA
CCGTAATCTGCTTGCACGTAGATCACATAAGCACCAAGCGCGTTGGCCTCATGCTTGAGGAGATTGATGA
GCGCGGTGGCAATGCCCTGCCTCCGGTGCTCGCCGGAGACTGCGAGATCATAGATATAGATCTCACTACG
CGGCTGCTCAAACTTGGGCAGAACGTAAGCCGCGAGAGCGCCAACAACCGCTTCTTGGTCGAAGGCAGCA
AGCGCGATGAATGTCTTACTACGGAGCAAGTTCCCGAGGTAATCGGAGTCCGGCTGATGTTGGGAGTAGG
TGGCTACGTCTCCGAACTCACGACCGAAAAGATCAAGAGCAGCCCGCATGGATTTGACTTGGTCAGGGCC
GAGCCTACATGTGCGAATGATGCCCATACTTGAGCCACCTAACTTTGTTTTAGGGCGACTGCCCTGCTGC
GTAACATCGTTGCTGCTGCGTAACATCGTTGCTGCTCCATAACATCAAACATCGACCCACGGCGTAACGC
GCTTGCTGCTTGGATGCCCGAGGCATAGACTGTACAAAAAAACAGTCATAACAAGCCATGAAAACCGCCA
CTGCGCCGTTACCACCGCTGCGTTCGGTCAAGGTTCTGGACCAGTTGCGTGAGCGCATACGCTACTTGCA
TTACAGTTTACGAACCGAACAGGCTTATGTCAACTGGGTTCGTGCCTTCATCCGTTTCCACGGTGTGCGT
CACCCGGCAACCTTGGGCAGCAGCGAAGTCGAGGCATTTCTGTCCTGGCTGGCGAACGAGCGCAAGGTTT
CGGTCTCCACGCATCGTCAGGCATTGGCGGCCTTGCTGTTCTTCTACGGCAAGGTGCTGTGCACGGATCT
GCCCTGGCTTCAGGAGATCGGAAGACCTCGGCCGTCGCGGCGCTTGCCGGTGGTGCTGACCCCGGATGAA
GTGGTTCGCATCCTCGGTTTTCTGGAAGGCGAGCATCGTTTGTTCGCCCAGGACTCTAGCTATAGTTCTA
GTGGTTGGCTACTAATAGGTTGTATTGATGTTGGACGAGTCGGAATCGCAGACCGATACCAGGATCTTGC
CATCCTATGGAACTGCCTCGGTGAGTTTTCTCCTTCATTACAGAAACGGCTTTTTCAAAAATATGGTATT
GATAATCCTGATATGAATAAATTGCAGTTTCATTTGATGCTCGATGAGTTTTTCTAATCAGAATTGGTTA
ATTGGTTGTAACACTGGCAGAGCATTACGCTGACTTGACGGGACGGCGCAAGCTCATGACCAAAATCCCT
TAACGTGAGTTTTCGTTCCACTGAGCGTCAGACCCCGTAGAAAAGATCAAAGGATCTTCTTGAGATCCTT
TTTTTCTGCGCGTAATCTGCTGCTTGCAAACAAAAAAACCACCGCTACCAGCGGTGGTTTGTTTGCCGGA
TCAAGAGCTACCAACTCTTTTTCCGAAGGTAACTGGCTTCAGCAGAGCGCAGATACCAAATACTGTTCTT
CTAGTGTAGCCGTAGTTAGGCCACCACTTCAAGAACTCTGTAGCACCGCCTACATACCTCGCTCTGCTAA
TCCTGTTACCAGTGGCTGCTGCCAGTGGCGATAAGTCGTGTCTTACCGGGTTGGACTCAAGACGATAGTT
ACCGGATAAGGCGCAGCGGTCGGGCTGAACGGGGGGTTCGTGCACACAGCCCAGCTTGGAGCGAACGACC
TACACCGAACTGAGATACCTACAGCGTGAGCTATGAGAAAGCGCCACGCTTCCCGAAGGGAGAAAGGCGG
ACAGGTATCCGGTAAGCGGCAGGGTCGGAACAGGAGAGCGCACGAGGGAGCTTCCAGGGGGAAACGCCTG
GTATCTTTATAGTCCTGTCGGGTTTCGCCACCTCTGACTTGAGCGTCGATTTTTGTGATGCTCGTCAGGG
GGGCGGAGCCTATGGAAAAACGCCAGCAACGCGGCCTTTTTACGGTTCCTGGCCTTTTGCTGGCCTTTTG
CTGGCCTTTTGCTCACATGTTCTTTCCTGCGTTATCCCCTGATTCTGTGGATAACCGTATTACCGCTAGC
ATGGATCTCGGGGACGTCTAACTACTAAGCGAGAGTAGGGAACTGCCAGGCATCAAATAAAACGAAAGGC
TCAGTCGGAAGACTGGGCCTTTCGTTTTATCTGTTGTTTGTCGGTGAACGCTCTCCTGAGTAGGACAAAT
CCGCCGGGAGCGGATTTGAACGTTGTGAAGCAACGGCCCGGAGGGTGGCGGGCAGGACGCCCGCCATAAA
CTGCCAGGCATCAAACTAAGCAGAAGGCCATC
